>Addgene plasmid #32789 | Trip-GFP-hOCLN | addgene partial sequence | sequence record 41261 | EGFP-C
ACAAGGGTGGAGGCGATATCTCATCCAGGCCTCTTGAAAGTCCACCTCCTTACAGGCCTGATGAATTCAA
ACCGAATCATTATGCACCAAGCAATGACATATATGGTGGAGAGATGCATGTTCGACCAATGCTCTCTCAG
CCAGCCTACTCTTTTTACCCAGAAGATGAAATTCTTCACTTCTACAAATGGACCTCTCCTCCAGGAGTGA
TTCGGATCCTGTCTATGCTCATTATTGTGATGTGCATTGCCATCTTTGCCTGTGTGGCCTCCACGCTTGC
CTGGGACAGAGGCTATGGAACTTCCCTTTTAGGAGGTAGTGTAGGCTACCCTTATGGAGGAAGTGGCTTT
GGTAGCTACGGAAGTGGCTATGGCTATGGCTATGGTTATGGCTATGGCTACGGAGGCTATACAGACCCAA
GAGCAGCAAAGGGCTTCATGTTGGCCATGGCTGCCTTTTGTTTCATTGCCGCGTTGGTGATCTTTGTTAC
CAGTGTTATAAGATCTGAAATGTCCAGAACAAGAAGATACTACTTAAGTGTGATAATAGTGAGTGCTATC
CTGGGCATCATGGTGTTTATTGCCACAATTGTCTATATAATGGGAGTGAACCCAACTGCTCAGTCTTCTG
GATCTCTATATGGTTCACAAATATATGCCCTCTGCAACCAATTTTATACACCTGCAGCTACTGGACTCTA
CGTGGATCAGTATTTGTATCACTACTGTGTTGTGGATCCCCAGGAGGCCATTGCCATTGTACTGGGGTTC
ATGATTATTGTGGCTTT
