[The description below was written by a language model from this plasmid's Addgene catalogue record.]
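Description:
Trip-GFP-hOCLN is a lentiviral mammalian expression plasmid built on the pTrip backbone, carrying human occludin (OCLN) fused at its N terminus to GFP. The GFP coding sequence is part of the backbone, and the OCLN open reading frame was inserted downstream of it by restriction cloning between EcoRV and XhoI sites, so that the expressed product is a GFP-occludin fusion protein. The plasmid is selected in bacteria with ampicillin and is propagated in a recombination-deficient strain, as is usual for lentiviral vectors, whose repeated long terminal repeat sequences can otherwise be prone to rearrangement. The record gives no feature table. The promoter driving the fusion, the origin of replication, the specific viral elements present, any mammalian selection marker, the copy number and the total size are therefore not stated.

As a lentiviral transfer vector, it would normally be co-transfected with packaging and envelope plasmids to produce particles that integrate the GFP-OCLN cassette into target cells for stable expression. Occludin is a tight junction transmembrane protein that also serves as a host entry factor for hepatitis C virus. The associated publication examines how the second extracellular loop of occludin determines occludin-mediated HCV entry. In that context, the construct suits expressing fluorescently tagged human occludin in cultured cells, where the fusion's expression and subcellular localisation can be followed by fluorescence. It can also be used to test whether the human protein supports HCV entry, for instance in comparison with other occludin variants, although the record does not describe specific experiments.
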