Addgene plasmid #32789: Trip-GFP-hOCLN
Depositing lab: Tianyi Wang. Depositing organization: University of Pittsburgh (University, School of Medicine, and Cancer Institute). Publication: The second extracellular loop dictates Occludin-mediated HCV entry. Liu S, Kuo W, Yang W, Liu W, Gibson GA, Dorko K, Watkins SC, Strom SC, Wang T. Virology. 2010 Nov 10;407(1):160-70. Epub 2010 Sep 6. 10.1016/j.virol.2010.08.009 PubMed 20822789.
Backbone
  Vector backbone: pTrip
  Backbone manufacturer: Gungxia Gao
  Vector type: Mammalian Expression, Lentiviral
Growth in bacteria
  Bacterial resistance: Ampicillin, 100 μg/mL
  Growth temperature: 37°C
  Growth strain: Stbl3
  Copy number: Unknown
Gene/Insert
  Gene/Insert name: OCLN
  Species: H. sapiens (human)
  Entrez Gene: OCLN (a.k.a. BLCPMG, PPP1R115, PTORCH1)
  Tag / fusion protein: GFP (N terminal on backbone)
  Cloning method: Restriction Enzyme; 5′ cloning site EcoRV (unknown if destroyed); 3′ cloning site XhoI (unknown if destroyed)
  Sequencing primers: 5′ EGFP-C
Terms and licenses: Academic/Nonprofit Terms; Industry Terms: Not Available to Industry
How to cite: Trip-GFP-hOCLN was a gift from Tianyi Wang (Addgene plasmid # 32789 ; http://n2t.net/addgene:32789 ; RRID:Addgene_32789)
